Addgene plasmid #234917: pVT-EGFP
Purpose: This all-in-one vector is used to express the EGFP gene
Depositing lab: Guoli Song. Depositing organization: Institute of Cotton Research (ICR), CAAS. Publication: An all-in-one plant virus-based vector toolkit for streamlined gene silencing, overexpression, and genome editing. Hao Y, Yuan Z, Li Y, Zuo D, Cheng H, Wang Q, Zhang Y, Lv L, Liu J, Song G. Plant Commun. 2025 May 19:101379. doi: 10.1016/j.xplc.2025.101379. PubMed 40394900.
Backbone
  Vector backbone: pJRT.Agro.CLCrVA.008
  Backbone manufacturer: Tuttle et al Plant Methods. 2012 Aug 1;8(1):27. doi: 10.1186/1746-4811-8-27.
  Vector type: Plant Expression
Growth in bacteria
  Bacterial resistance: Kanamycin, 50 μg/mL
  Growth temperature: 37°C
  Growth strain: DH5alpha
  Copy number: High Copy
Gene/Insert
  Gene/Insert name: EGFP
  Species: Other
  Cloning method: Other
Terms and licenses: Academic/Nonprofit Terms; Industry Terms: Not Available to Industry
How to cite: pVT-EGFP was a gift from Guoli Song (Addgene plasmid # 234917 ; http://n2t.net/addgene:234917 ; RRID:Addgene_234917)
