[The description below was written by a language model from this plasmid's Addgene catalogue record and pLannotate feature annotations shown in this document.]
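Description:
pVT-EGFP is a 13.3 kb plant expression plasmid built on the pJRT.Agro.CLCrVA.008 backbone, an Agrobacterium binary vector. The catalogue describes it as an "all-in-one" vector from a plant virus-based toolkit for gene silencing, overexpression and genome editing. It is maintained in E. coli through a high-copy ColE1/pUC-type origin (with the pBR322 bom site) and selected with kanamycin via an aphA-3 type KanR gene. The pVS1 oriV, RepA and StaA functions support replication and stable inheritance in Agrobacterium. Nopaline-type left and right T-DNA border repeats delimit the region delivered into plant cells, and remnants of a pUC-style lac promoter/lacZα/MCS region flank the cargo.

Within the T-DNA, the annotation detects begomovirus (geminivirus) sequences by homology to related viruses. These include a replication initiator protein (Rep), a replication enhancer (REN), short coat protein fragments, and movement protein fragments of the kind encoded on a bipartite begomovirus B component. This pattern fits the "all-in-one" label, with material from both viral components on one plasmid, although the record does not spell out the exact viral architecture. The payload is EGFP, driven by the enhanced CaMV 35S promoter with a duplicated enhancer and terminated by the CaMV poly(A) signal. The cassette lies between the two movement protein fragments.

A roughly 350 bp fragment resembling phytoene desaturase (PDS) sits next to a coat protein fragment. PDS is commonly used as a visible photobleaching marker for virus-induced gene silencing, but the catalogue entry does not mention this fragment or its purpose. The stated use is simply expression of EGFP in plants, presumably as a fluorescent reporter for the overexpression function of the toolkit.
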