Features (pLannotate 1.2.2; 27 found; start..end, strand, type, name):
     19..120     -  CDS            MVP_ABMVW (fragment): Experimental evidence at protein level: Swiss-Prot protein existence level 1. Transports viral genome to neighboring plant cells directly through plasmosdesmata, without any budding. The movement protein allows efficient cell to cell propagation, by bypassing the host cell wall barrier. Begomovirus genome is shuttled out of nucleus by Nuclear shuttle protein (NSP) and the movement protein transports the DNA-NSP complex to cell plasmodesmata and facilitates further movement across the cell wall. From Abutilon mosaic virus (isolate West India) (AbMV).
    938..1111    -  polyA_signal   CaMV poly(A) signal: cauliflower mosaic virus polyadenylation signal
   1159..1878    -  CDS            EGFP: the original enhanced GFP (Yang et al., 1996) mammalian codon-optimized
   1953..2629    -  promoter       CaMV 35S promoter (enhanced): cauliflower mosaic virus 35S promoter with a duplicated enhancer region
   2678..2836    -  CDS            MVP_ABMVW (fragment): Experimental evidence at protein level: Swiss-Prot protein existence level 1. Transports viral genome to neighboring plant cells directly through plasmosdesmata, without any budding. The movement protein allows efficient cell to cell propagation, by bypassing the host cell wall barrier. Begomovirus genome is shuttled out of nucleus by Nuclear shuttle protein (NSP) and the movement protein transports the DNA-NSP complex to cell plasmodesmata and facilitates further movement across the cell wall. From Abutilon mosaic virus (isolate West India) (AbMV).
   3913..4266    -  CDS            PDS (fragment): PDS_SOLLC - Experimental evidence at protein level: Swiss-Prot protein existence level 1. Converts phytoene into zeta-carotene via the intermediary of phytofluene by the symmetrical introduction of two double bonds at the C-11 and C-11' positions of phytoene with a concomitant isomerization of two neighboring double bonds at the C9 and C9' positions from trans to cis. From Solanum lycopersicum (Tomato) (Lycopersicon esculentum).
   4260..4349    +  CDS            CAPSD_ABMVW (fragment): Experimental evidence at protein level: Swiss-Prot protein existence level 1. Encapsidates the viral DNA into characteristic twinned ('geminate') particles. Binds the genomic viral ssDNA and shuttles it into and out of the cell nucleus. The CP of bipartite geminiviruses is not required for cell-to-cell or systemic movement. From Abutilon mosaic virus (isolate West India) (AbMV).
   4352..4747    -  CDS            REN_TGMVY: Experimental evidence at protein level: Swiss-Prot protein existence level 1. Increases viral DNA accumulation. Enhances infectivity and symptom expression (By similarity). From Tomato golden mosaic virus (strain Yellow vein) (TGMV).
   4825..5874    -  CDS            REP_BGYMJ: Experimental evidence at protein level: Swiss-Prot protein existence level 1. Essential for the replication of viral ssDNA. The closed circular ssDNA genome is first converted to a superhelical dsDNA. Rep binds a specific region at the genome origin of replication. It introduces an endonucleolytic nick within the conserved sequence 5'- TAATATTAC-3' in the intergenic region of the genome present in all geminiviruses, thereby initiating the rolling circle replication (RCR). Following cleavage, binds covalently to the 5'-phosphate of DNA as a tyrosyl ester. The cleavage gives rise to a free 3'-OH
   6227..6331    +  CDS            CAPSD_ABMVW (fragment): Experimental evidence at protein level: Swiss-Prot protein existence level 1. Encapsidates the viral DNA into characteristic twinned ('geminate') particles. Binds the genomic viral ssDNA and shuttles it into and out of the cell nucleus. The CP of bipartite geminiviruses is not required for cell-to-cell or systemic movement. From Abutilon mosaic virus (isolate West India) (AbMV).
   6350..6395    +  misc_feature   MCS (fragment): pUC18/19 multiple cloning site
   6398..6552    +  CDS            lacZα (fragment): LacZα fragment of β-galactosidase; lacZ fragment
   6618..6642    +  misc_feature   RB T-DNA repeat: right border repeat from nopaline C58 T-DNA
   6982..7383    +  CDS            Y4CG_SINFN (fragment): Protein inferred from homology: Swiss-Prot protein existence level 3. From Sinorhizobium fredii (strain NBRC 101917 / NGR234).
   7943..8572    +  CDS            pVS1 StaA: stability protein from the Pseudomonas plasmid pVS1 (Heeb et al., 2000)
   9001..10074   +  CDS            pVS1 RepA: replication protein from the Pseudomonas plasmid pVS1 (Heeb et al., 2000)
  10140..10334   +  rep_origin     pVS1 oriV: origin of replication for the Pseudomonas plasmid pVS1 (Heeb et al., 2000)
  10537..10576   +  CDS            rop (fragment): Rop protein, which maintains plasmids at low copy number; rop
  10678..10818   +  misc_feature   bom: basis of mobility region from pBR322
  11004..11592   -  rep_origin     ori: high-copy-number ColE1/pMB1/pBR322/pUC origin of replication
  11679..12473   -  CDS            KanR: aminoglycoside phosphotransferase; aphA-3; confers resistance to kanamycin
  12898..12922   +  misc_feature   LB T-DNA repeat: left border repeat from nopaline C58 T-DNA
  13000..13073   -  promoter       CaMV 35S promoter (enhanced) (fragment): cauliflower mosaic virus 35S promoter with a duplicated enhancer region
  13089..13177   +  CDS            lacI (fragment): lac repressor; lacI; The lac repressor binds to the lac operator to inhibit transcription in E. coli. This inhibition can be relieved by adding lactose or isopropyl-β-D-thiogalactopyranoside (IPTG).
  13190..13211   +  protein_bind   CAP binding site: CAP binding activates transcription in the presence of cAMP. E. coli catabolite activator protein
  13226..13256   +  promoter       lac promoter: promoter for the E. coli lac operon
  13260..13282   +  protein_bind   lac operator (fragment): The lac repressor binds to the lac operator to inhibit transcription in E. coli. This inhibition can be relieved by adding lactose or isopropyl-β-D-thiogalactopyranoside (IPTG). lac repressor encoded by lacI
>Addgene plasmid #234917 | pVT-EGFP | addgene full sequence | sequence record 476846 | Addgene NGS Result
AATTCGAGCTCATTCGAGCTCCAGAACGATCTCAGTTAGGTCATGGGAAAGCTGATATTCATCCCTCTGA
GACTCTATATAATTAAATGCGTTTGGGGGATTAGCTAATTGAGAATCCATATAGAGAAATATGGCCGCGC
AGCGACGCCGGTTGAAGAATATGAACAAGGAATAAGATGAACAAGGAAGAAGATGAACAAGCAATAATTT
AATTAATTATTGTTAATAAGCATAAATTATGAAAATAATTTTGATGGTAATGAAAGTATTATAAATAATA
TTTAGGAGAAAATATTGTTAAGGAAATATCTGGTTATGTTTATTTGTTAAGGTATATGGGTTTTTATAGA
AACCCAGGAGCAGCTATGGTAAGAAACCCAGGACTCAAAAAATGCCTCTCAACTTCTCTCATATGTTGCG
GAGTCTGGAGTCCCATTTATACCATAGAAAGCATTGGGGGTATAGCATGGTAATTTCACATCGGACTCCA
TACCGCGGCCATCTATATAATATTACTGATGGCCGCGCGAAGTCCCGGTATGCCTTTTCAGCCGTTGGAT
CTGGAGCCGTACCTTTTTCGCGTTCCCATTTTGCCCCTGGAGTCCCGAGCTATTTACGACCCCCTGCCAC
CGAGTCCCCTTCGTGGAGCGCTCTTCGTCCAACACGTGTCCCAACTTTTGCGCATTTTTGACTACCTGTC
GCGCACTTGAATTAAAGTTGCCCTTTTATTTTCTTCCAATTATTTTGCGGCTGAGTAGTCTAGATAATTG
TGACAACTTAGTGAGCAAGTTGTAGGAGGACCCTATCCGTCTGGGAAAATAATTGGGTTTTCACGTGTAC
CAATGGGAAATAATATGTATAGCCTATTTAATTTAGAAAATTAAATAGTTTTAGTAATTCCTATATAATA
GCGTTTACTAGTCTGGGTAAAATTCGTGATCTGGATTTTAGTATGGATTTTGGTTTTAGGAATTAGAAAT
TTTATTGATAGAAGTATTTTACAAATACAAATACATACTAAGGGTTTCTTATATGCTCAACACATGAGCG
AAACCCTATAGGAACCCTAATTCCCTTATCTGGGAACTACTCACACATTATTATGGAGAAACTCGAGCTT
GTCGATCGACAGATCCCGGTCGGCATCTACTCGAGACCTTACTTGTACAGCTCGTCCATGCCGAGAGTGA
TCCCGGCGGCGGTCACGAACTCCAGCAGGACCATGTGATCGCGCTTCTCGTTGGGGTCTTTGCTCAGGGC
GGACTGGGTGCTCAGGTAGTGGTTGTCGGGCAGCAGCACGGGGCCGTCGCCGATGGGGGTGTTCTGCTGG
TAGTGGTCGGCGAGCTGCACGCTGCCGTCCTCGATGTTGTGGCGGATCTTGAAGTTCACCTTGATGCCGT
TCTTCTGCTTGTCGGCCATGATATAGACGTTGTGGCTGTTGTAGTTGTACTCCAGCTTGTGCCCCAGGAT
GTTGCCGTCCTCCTTGAAGTCGATGCCCTTCAGCTCGATGCGGTTCACCAGGGTGTCGCCCTCGAACTTC
ACCTCGGCGCGGGTCTTGTAGTTGCCGTCGTCCTTGAAGAAGATGGTGCGCTCCTGGACGTAGCCTTCGG
GCATGGCGGACTTGAAGAAGTCGTGCTGCTTCATGTGGTCGGGGTAGCGGCTGAAGCACTGCACGCCGTA
GGTCAGGGTGGTCACGAGGGTGGGCCAGGGCACGGGCAGCTTGCCGGTGGTGCAGATGAACTTCAGGGTC
AGCTTGCCGTAGGTGGCATCGCCCTCGCCCTCGCCGGACACGCTGAACTTGTGGCCGTTTACGTCGCCGT
CCAGCTCGACCAGGATGGGCACCACCCCGGTGAACAGCTCCTCGCCCTTGCTCACCATGGTCTCGGATCT
CATTGCCCCCCGGATCTGCGAAAGCTCGAGAGAGATAGATTTGTAGAGAGAGACTGGTGATTTCAGCGTG
TCCTCTCCAAATGAAATGAACTTCCTTATATAGAGGAAGGGTCTTGCGAAGGATAGTGGGATTGTGCGTC
ATCCCTTACGTCAGTGGAGATATCACATCAATCCACTTGCTTTGAAGACGTGGTTGGAACGTCTTCTTTT
TCCACGATGCTCCTCGTGGGTGGGGGTCCATCTTTGGGACCACTGTCGGCAGAGGCATCTTGAACGATAG
CCTTTCCTTTATCGCAATGATGGCATTTGTAGGTGCCACCTTCCTTTTCTACTGTCCTTTTGATGAAGTG
ACAGATAGCTGGGCAATGGAATCCGAGGAGGTTTCCCGATATTACCCTTTGTTGAAAAGTCTCAATAGCC
CTTTGGTCTTCTGAGACTGTATCTTTGATATTCTTGGAGTAGACGAGAGTGTCGTGCTCCACCATGTTCA
CATCAATCCACTTGCTTTGAAGACGTGGTTGGAACGTCTTCTTTTTCCACGATGCTCCTCGTGGGTGGGG
GTCCATCTTTGGGACCACTGTCGGCAGAGGCATCTTGAACGATAGCCTTTCCTTTATCGCAATGATGGCA
TTTGTAGGTGCCACCTTCCTTTTCTACTGTCCTTTTGATGAAGTGACAGATAGCTGGGCAATGGAATCCG
AGGAGGTTTCCCGATATTACCCTTTGTTGAAAAGTCTCAATAGCCCTTTGGTCTTCTGAGACTGTATCTT
TGATATTCTTGGAGTAGACGAGAGTGTCGTGCTCCACCATGTTGGCAAGCTGCTCTAGCTCACGTTGACG
GAAACTGCAGAACGATCTCAGTTAGGTCATGGGAAAGCTGATATTCATCCCTCTGAGACTCTATATAATT
AAATGCGTTTGGGGGATTAGCTAATTGAGAATCCATATAGAGAAATATGGCCGCGCAGCGACGCCGGTTG
AAGAATATGAACAAGGAATAAGATGAACAAGGAAGAAGATGAACAAGCAATAATTTAATTAATTATTGTT
AATAAGCATAAATTATGAAAATAATTTTGATGGTAATGAAAGTATTATAAATAATATTTAGGAGAAAATA
TTGTTAAGGAAATATCTGGTTATGTTTATTTGTTAAGGTATATGGGTTTTTATAGAAACCCAGGAGCAGC
TATGGTAAGAAACCCAGGACTCAAAAAATGCCTCTCAACTTCTCTCATATGTTGCGGAGTCTGGAGTCCC
ATTTATACCATAGAAAGCATTGGGGGTATAGCATGGTAATTTCACATCGGACTCCATACCGCGGCCATCT
ATATAATATTACTGATGGCCGCGCGAAGTCCCGGTATGCCTTTTCAGCCGTTGGATCTGGAGCCGTACCT
TTTTCGCGTTCCCATTTTGCCCCTGGAGTCCCGAGCTATTTACGACCCCCTGCCACCGAGTCCCCTTCGT
GGAGCGCTCTTCGTCCAACACGTGTCCCAACTTTTGCGCATTTTTGACTACCTGTCGCGCACTTGAATTA
AAGTTGCCCTTTTATTTTCTTCCAATTATTTTGCGGCTGAGTAGTCTAGTGGATCCCCCGGAGCTCCACT
TGGGATAGGTTAAGAAAATATGTCTGGCTTGTAAACGAAAAGAATCGGGGTTTCTAGGCATTTTTTAAAT
AGTGACCCAGGACTCAAAAACTAGCTCTCAACTTCTCTCATATGTTGTGGAGTCTGGAGTCCTTTATATA
TGTTTACGCTATAGAAGGCATTTGGGGACTCTCCCGGGCCCACCATAGGACTCCATACCGCGGCCATCTA
TATAATATTACTGATGGCCGCGCGGATTTTGGAGCCCCCTTTTGTCGTTAGCGCGACCTTTAATTCAAAT
TAAAGGTTGCTTTTTTCTATCGTCCGATCATTTTGCGCCTGACTAGCCTAGATATTAGCAACAACTTCGC
GGCTAAGTTGTTGACCGTCAAGTATAAATTAATGGGCTTATGGCCTAATGGGTATAGAGCAAAATGGCAT
GCCTGCAGACTAGTGCTTTACTCTGATCCGCAGATATTTCATCAGGAAAGAGCTTTGCAAGTTCCTTCAT
TGTAGCATCAATAATTTCTGAGTCACTACATGCAATCCATTCTTCTGCTGGGGCAAAAACTAACTCCAAC
ATGGATTGGTTTGGATTGTAATATTCCTTACATGTTACAGACATGTCAGCATAAACACTTAAAAGCGGGC
TTCTGCTAAAGAGTAGATGATCATAGGTGTTCTTCAATTTCCTATCAAACCAGATGTGAACGTTGATAAC
TGGAACTCCAACTAATTTCTCTAATTTCTTGAAGTATGAAATCTCTCTCCAGTCTTCAGGCACTAGTGAA
TTCGCTAGCGTTAACTGGCCATAATCCTGTGTATGCAACGTTGAAAATTCGGATCTATTTTTACGATTCG
ATCATGAATTAATAAAATTTAAATTTTATTGAATGATTTTCTAGTACATAACTGACATACGACTTATCAG
TTGCGAAACGAACAGCTCTAATTACATTGTTAAGTGAAATTACGCCTAATTCGTCTAAGTACAACATAAC
CAACTGTTTAAACCTAATTAAATAAGTCGACCCAGAAGCTGTCAGAGATGTCGTCCAGACTTGGAAGTTC
AGGTAAGCTTTGTGGAGATGCAACGCTCTCCGTAAGTTGTGGTTGAATCGGATCTGGACGTGGTATATAC
GCGTCCTGGTGTATAGCAGATCCTCTACTCCGTATATCTTGAAATATAGGGGATTTATTATCTCCCAGAT
ATACACGCCATTCTCTGCCTGACGTGCAGTGATGATTTCCCCTGTGCGTGAATCCATGACCGGTGCAGCC
TATGTGGAAGTATATGGTGCACCCACAGTTTAGATCAATGCGTCGTCGTCTAATCGCCCTCCTCTTGGCT
TGCCTGTGTGCCTTCTTGATAGAGGGGGGCGTCGAGAGTGATGAAGATAACATTCTTGAGAGTCCAATGT
TTGAGCGACGCATTTTCCGCTTTATCCAGGAAATCTTTATAGCTGGATCCCTCGCCTGGATTGCAAAGCA
CGATTGAAGGGATCCCTCCTTTAATTTGAACTGGTTTCCCGTACTTGCAATTTGACTGCCAGTCTTTTTG
GGCCCCAAGAAGCTCTTTCCAATGCTTTAGCTTTAGGTATTGCGGTGCTACGTCATCAATGACGTTATAG
GCAACATTATTCGAGTACACTCGATTATTGAAGTCCAGGTGTCCACTGAGGTAATTATGTGGGCCTAAAG
CACGAGCCCACATCGTCTTGCCCGTTCTAGAATCACCTTCCACTATGAGACTAACTGGTCTTACAGGCCG
CGCAGCGGGACCCATTCCAAAATAATCATCCGCCCATTCTTGCATCTGTTCAGGAACGTTAGTGAAAGAG
GAAAGTGGAAATGGAGGGACCCATTGTTCAGGCGCCTTTTTGAAAAGGCGTTCCAAGTTCGCTGTAATGT
TATGGTAACTCACGATGAACGCCCTTGGATCTCCGGCCCGGATAATTGCAAGAGCTTCCGCCAAACTAGG
TGCATTGATGGCGTTATAATAGACGTCGTCTTTATTCTTCTTTGTACCCCCAGGCACTTTGAACTGTCCG
GATTCACAACAATCGCCGTCTTTGGTGATGTAATTCTTGACGGCGTTGGCGTCTTTGGCTGCTTGTATGT
TTGGGTGAAAATTGGTCGACCTTCTGGGGTGAGTAAGGTCGAAAAATCTCTTATTCTTGATGTTGGACTT
TCCAGAGAGTTGGATGAGACAGTGAAGGTGTGGGAATCCGTCCGAGTGCTCCTCTCTGGCAACTCGAATA
TATGTTGGTTTGACGACTGACCATGATAAGGTTTGAAGCATTTGAAGAGCTTCATTTTTTGGGATATCGC
ACTTGGGATAGGTTAAGAAAATATGTCTGGCTTGTAAACGAAAAGAATCGGGGTTTCTAGGCATTTTTTA
AATAGTGACCCAGGACTCAAAAACTAGCTCTCAACTTCTCTCATATGTTGTGGAGTCTGGAGTCCTTTAT
ATATGTTTACGCTATAGAAGGCATTTGGGGACTCTCCCGGGCCCACCATAGGACTCCATACCGCGGCCAT
CTATATAATATTACTGATGGCCGCGCGGATTTTGGAGCCCCCTTTTGTCGTTAGCGCGACCTTTAATTCA
AATTAAAGGTTGCTTTTTTCTATCGTCCAATCATTTTGCGCCTGACTAGCCTAGATATTAGCAACAACTT
CGCGACTAAGTTGTTGACCGTCAAGTATAAATTAATGGGCTTATGGCCCAATGGGTATAGAGCAAAATGC
CCAAGCGTGATGCCCCGTGGCGCTTATTAGCGGGTACGTCTAAGGTAAGTCGAAATGCCAACTACTCTCC
CTTGAGAGTATTGGGCCCTAAAGTTAATAAGGGACCTCGAGGGGGGGCCCGGTACCCGGGGATCCTCTAG
AGTCGACCTGCAGGCATGCAAGCTTGGCACTGGCCGTCGTTTTACAACGTCGTGACTGGGAAAACCCTGG
CGTTACCCAACTTAATCGCCTTGCAGCACATCCCCCTTTCGCCAGCTGGCGTAATAGCGAAGAGGCCCGC
ACCGATCGCCCTTCCCAACAGTTGCGCAGCCTGAATGGCGAATGCTAGAGCAGCTTGAGCTTGGATCAGA
TTGTCGTTTCCCGCCTTCAGTTTAAACTATCAGTGTTTGACAGGATATATTGGCGGGTAAACCTAAGAGA
AAAGAGCGTTTATTAGAATAATCGGATATTTAAAAGGGCGTGAAAAGGTTTATCCGTTCGTCCATTTGTA
TGTGCATGCCAACCACAGGGTTCCCCTCGGGATCAAAGTACTTTGATCCAACCCCTCCGCTGCTATAGTG
CAGTCGGCTTCTGACGTTCAGTGCAGCCGTCTTCTGAAAACGACATGTCGCACAAGTCCTAAGTTACGCG
ACAGGCTGCCGCCCTGCCCTTTTCCTGGCGTTTTCTTGTCGCGTGTTTTAGTCGCATAAAGTAGAATACT
TGCGACTAGAACCGGAGACATTACGCCATGAACAAGAGCGCCGCCGCTGGCCTGCTGGGCTATGCCCGCG
TCAGCACCGACGACCAGGACTTGACCAACCAACGGGCCGAACTGCACGCGGCCGGCTGCACCAAGCTGTT
TTCCGAGAAGATCACCGGCACCAGGCGCGACCGCCCGGAGCTGGCCAGGATGCTTGACCACCTACGCCCT
GGCGACGTTGTGACAGTGACCAGGCTAGACCGCCTGGCCCGCAGCACCCGCGACCTACTGGACATTGCCG
AGCGCATCCAGGAGGCCGGCGCGGGCCTGCGTAGCCTGGCAGAGCCGTGGGCCGACACCACCACGCCGGC
CGGCCGCATGGTGTTGACCGTGTTCGCCGGCATTGCCGAGTTCGAGCGTTCCCTAATCATCGACCGCACC
CGGAGCGGGCGCGAGGCCGCCAAGGCCCGAGGCGTGAAGTTTGGCCCCCGCCCTACCCTCACCCCGGCAC
AGATCGCGCACGCCCGCGAGCTGATCGACCAGGAAGGCCGCACCGTGAAAGAGGCGGCTGCACTGCTTGG
CGTGCATCGCTCGACCCTGTACCGCGCACTTGAGCGCAGCGAGGAAGTGACGCCCACCGAGGCCAGGCGG
CGCGGTGCCTTCCGTGAGGACGCATTGACCGAGGCCGACGCCCTGGCGGCCGCCGAGAATGAACGCCAAG
AGGAACAAGCATGAAACCGCACCAGGACGGCCAGGACGAACCGTTTTTCATTACCGAAGAGATCGAGGCG
GAGATGATCGCGGCCGGGTACGTGTTCGAGCCGCCCGCGCACGTCTCAACCGTGCGGCTGCATGAAATCC
TGGCCGGTTTGTCTGATGCCAAGCTGGCGGCCTGGCCGGCCAGCTTGGCCGCTGAAGAAACCGAGCGCCG
CCGTCTAAAAAGGTGATGTGTATTTGAGTAAAACAGCTTGCGTCATGCGGTCGCTGCGTATATGATGCGA
TGAGTAAATAAACAAATACGCAAGGGGAACGCATGAAGGTTATCGCTGTACTTAACCAGAAAGGCGGGTC
AGGCAAGACGACCATCGCAACCCATCTAGCCCGCGCCCTGCAACTCGCCGGGGCCGATGTTCTGTTAGTC
GATTCCGATCCCCAGGGCAGTGCCCGCGATTGGGCGGCCGTGCGGGAAGATCAACCGCTAACCGTTGTCG
GCATCGACCGCCCGACGATTGACCGCGACGTGAAGGCCATCGGCCGGCGCGACTTCGTAGTGATCGACGG
AGCGCCCCAGGCGGCGGACTTGGCTGTGTCCGCGATCAAGGCAGCCGACTTCGTGCTGATTCCGGTGCAG
CCAAGCCCTTACGACATATGGGCCACCGCCGACCTGGTGGAGCTGGTTAAGCAGCGCATTGAGGTCACGG
ATGGAAGGCTACAAGCGGCCTTTGTCGTGTCGCGGGCGATCAAAGGCACGCGCATCGGCGGTGAGGTTGC
CGAGGCGCTGGCCGGGTACGAGCTGCCCATTCTTGAGTCCCGTATCACGCAGCGCGTGAGCTACCCAGGC
ACTGCCGCCGCCGGCACAACCGTTCTTGAATCAGAACCCGAGGGCGACGCTGCCCGCGAGGTCCAGGCGC
TGGCCGCTGAAATTAAATCAAAACTCATTTGAGTTAATGAGGTAAAGAGAAAATGAGCAAAAGCACAAAC
ACGCTAAGTGCCGGCCGTCCGAGCGCACGCAGCAGCAAGGCTGCAACGTTGGCCAGCCTGGCAGACACGC
CAGCCATGAAGCGGGTCAACTTTCAGTTGCCGGCGGAGGATCACACCAAGCTGAAGATGTACGCGGTACG
CCAAGGCAAGACCATTACCGAGCTGCTATCTGAATACATCGCGCAGCTACCAGAGTAAATGAGCAAATGA
ATAAATGAGTAGATGAATTTTAGCGGCTAAAGGAGGCGGCATGGAAAATCAAGAACAACCAGGCACCGAC
GCCGTGGAATGCCCCATGTGTGGAGGAACGGGCGGTTGGCCAGGCGTAAGCGGCTGGGTTGCCTGCCGGC
CCTGCAATGGCACTGGAACCCCCAAGCCCGAGGAATCGGCGTGAGCGGTCGCAAACCATCCGGCCCGGTA
CAAATCGGCGCGGCGCTGGGTGATGACCTGGTGGAGAAGTTGAAGGCCGCGCAGGCCGCCCAGCGGCAAC
GCATCGAGGCAGAAGCACGCCCCGGTGAATCGTGGCAAGCGGCCGCTGATCGAATCCGCAAAGAATCCCG
GCAACCGCCGGCAGCCGGTGCGCCGTCGATTAGGAAGCCGCCCAAGGGCGACGAGCAACCAGATTTTTTC
GTTCCGATGCTCTATGACGTGGGCACCCGCGATAGTCGCAGCATCATGGACGTGGCCGTTTTCCGTCTGT
CGAAGCGTGACCGACGAGCTGGCGAGGTGATCCGCTACGAGCTTCCAGACGGGCACGTAGAGGTTTCCGC
AGGGCCGGCCGGCATGGCCAGTGTGTGGGATTACGACCTGGTACTGATGGCGGTTTCCCATCTAACCGAA
TCCATGAACCGATACCGGGAAGGGAAGGGAGACAAGCCCGGCCGCGTGTTCCGTCCACACGTTGCGGACG
TACTCAAGTTCTGCCGGCGAGCCGATGGCGGAAAGCAGAAAGACGACCTGGTAGAAACCTGCATTCGGTT
AAACACCACGCACGTTGCCATGCAGCGTACGAAGAAGGCCAAGAACGGCCGCCTGGTGACGGTATCCGAG
GGTGAAGCCTTGATTAGCCGCTACAAGATCGTAAAGAGCGAAACCGGGCGGCCGGAGTACATCGAGATCG
AGCTAGCTGATTGGATGTACCGCGAGATCACAGAAGGCAAGAACCCGGACGTGCTGACGGTTCACCCCGA
TTACTTTTTGATCGATCCCGGCATCGGCCGTTTTCTCTACCGCCTGGCACGCCGCGCCGCAGGCAAGGCA
GAAGCCAGATGGTTGTTCAAGACGATCTACGAACGCAGTGGCAGCGCCGGAGAGTTCAAGAAGTTCTGTT
TCACCGTGCGCAAGCTGATCGGGTCAAATGACCTGCCGGAGTACGATTTGAAGGAGGAGGCGGGGCAGGC
TGGCCCGATCCTAGTCATGCGCTACCGCAACCTGATCGAGGGCGAAGCATCCGCCGGTTCCTAATGTACG
GAGCAGATGCTAGGGCAAATTGCCCTAGCAGGGGAAAAAGGTCGAAAAGGTGTCTTTCCTGTGGATAGCA
CGTACATTGGGAACCCAAAGCCGTACATTGGGAACCGGAACCCGTACATTGGGAACCCAAAGCCGTACAT
TGGGAACCGGTCACACATGTAAGTGACTGATATAAAAGAGAAAAAAGGCGATTTTTCCGCCTAAAACTCT
TTAAAACTTATTAAAACTCTTAAAACCCGCCTGGCCTGTGCATAACTGTCTGGCCAGCGCACAGCCGAAG
AGCTGCAAAAAGCGCCTACCCTTCGGTCGCTGCGCTCCCTACGCCCCGCCGCTTCGCGTCGGCCTATCGC
GGCCGCTGGCCGCTCAAAAATGGCTGGCCTACGGCCAGGCAATCTACCAGGGCGCGGACAAGCCGCGCCG
TCGCCACTCGACCGCCGGCGCCCACATCAAGGCACCCTGCCTCGCGCGTTTCGGTGATGACGGTGAAAAC
CTCTGACACATGCAGCTCCCGGAGACGGTCACAGCTTGTCTGTAAGCGGATGCCGGGAGCAGACAAGCCC
GTCAGGGCGCGTCAGCGGGTGTTGGCGGGTGTCGGGGCGCAGCCATGACCCAGTCACGTAGCGATAGCGG
AGTGTATACTGGCTTAACTATGCGGCATCAGAGCAGATTGTACTGAGAGTGCACCATATGCGGTGTGAAA
TACCGCACAGATGCGTAAGGAGAAAATACCGCATCAGGCGCTCTTCCGCTTCCTCGCTCACTGACTCGCT
GCGCTCGGTCGTTCGGCTGCGGCGAGCGGTATCAGCTCACTCAAAGGCGGTAATACGGTTATCCACAGAA
TCAGGGGATAACGCAGGAAAGAACATGTGAGCAAAAGGCCAGCAAAAGGCCAGGAACCGTAAAAAGGCCG
CGTTGCTGGCGTTTTTCCATAGGCTCCGCCCCCCTGACGAGCATCACAAAAATCGACGCTCAAGTCAGAG
GTGGCGAAACCCGACAGGACTATAAAGATACCAGGCGTTTCCCCCTGGAAGCTCCCTCGTGCGCTCTCCT
GTTCCGACCCTGCCGCTTACCGGATACCTGTCCGCCTTTCTCCCTTCGGGAAGCGTGGCGCTTTCTCATA
GCTCACGCTGTAGGTATCTCAGTTCGGTGTAGGTCGTTCGCTCCAAGCTGGGCTGTGTGCACGAACCCCC
CGTTCAGCCCGACCGCTGCGCCTTATCCGGTAACTATCGTCTTGAGTCCAACCCGGTAAGACACGACTTA
TCGCCACTGGCAGCAGCCACTGGTAACAGGATTAGCAGAGCGAGGTATGTAGGCGGTGCTACAGAGTTCT
TGAAGTGGTGGCCTAACTACGGCTACACTAGAAGGACAGTATTTGGTATCTGCGCTCTGCTGAAGCCAGT
TACCTTCGGAAAAAGAGTTGGTAGCTCTTGATCCGGCAAACAAACCACCGCTGGTAGCGGTGGTTTTTTT
GTTTGCAAGCAGCAGATTACGCGCAGAAAAAAAGGATCTCAAGAAGATCCTTTGATCTTTTCTACGGGGT
CTGACGCTCAGTGGAACGAAAACTCACGTTAAGGGATTTTGGTCATGCATTCTAGGTACTAAAACAATTC
ATCCAGTAAAATATAATATTTTATTTTCTCCCAATCAGGCTTGATCCCCAGTAAGTCAAAAAATAGCTCG
ACATACTGTTCTTCCCCGATATCCTCCCTGATCGACCGGACGCAGAAGGCAATGTCATACCACTTGTCCG
CCCTGCCGCTTCTCCCAAGATCAATAAAGCCACTTACTTTGCCATCTTTCACAAAGATGTTGCTGTCTCC
CAGGTCGCCGTGGGAAAAGACAAGTTCCTCTTCGGGCTTTTCCGTCTTTAAAAAATCATACAGCTCGCGC
GGATCTTTAAATGGAGTGTCTTCTTCCCAGTTTTCGCAATCCACATCGGCCAGATCGTTATTCAGTAAGT
AATCCAATTCGGCTAAGCGGCTGTCTAAGCTATTCGTATAGGGACAATCCGATATGTCGATGGAGTGAAA
GAGCCTGATGCACTCCGCATACAGCTCGATAATCTTTTCAGGGCTTTGTTCATCTTCATACTCTTCCGAG
CAAAGGACGCCATCGGCCTCACTCATGAGCAGATTGCTCCAGCCATCATGCCGTTCAAAGTGCAGGACCT
TTGGAACAGGCAGCTTTCCTTCCAGCCATAGCATCATGTCCTTTTCCCGTTCCACATCATAGGTGGTCCC
TTTATACCGGCTGTCCGTCATTTTTAAATATAGGTTTTCATTTTCTCCCACCAGCTTATATACCTTAGCA
GGAGACATTCCTTCCGTATCTTTTACGCAGCGGTATTTTTCGATCAGTTTTTTCAATTCCGGTGATATTC
TCATTTTAGCCATTTATTATTTCCTTCCTCTTTTCTACAGTATTTAAAGATACCCCAAGAAGCTAATTAT
AACAAGACGAACTCCAATTCACTGTTCCTTGCATTCTAAAACCTTAAATACCAGAAAACAGCTTTTTCAA
AGTTGTTTTCAAAGTTGGCGTATAACATAGTATCGACGGAGCCGATTTTGAAACCGCGGTGATCACAGGC
AGCAACGCTCTGTCATCGTTACAATCAACATGCTACCCTCCGCGAGATCATCCGTGTTTCAAACCCGGCA
GCTTAGTTGCCGTTCTTCCGAATAGCATCGGTAACATGAGCAAAGTCTGCCGCCTTACAACGGCTCTCCC
GCTGACGCCGTCCCGGACTGATGGGCTGCCTGTATCGAGTGGTGATTTTGTGCCGAGCTGCCGGTCGGGG
AGCTGTTGGCTGGCTGGTGGCAGGATATATTGTGGTGTAAACAAATTGACGCTTAGACAACTTAATAACA
CATTGCGGACGTTTTTAATGTACTGAATTAACGCCGAATTAATTCGGGGATAGCCCTTTGGTCTTCTGAG
ACTGTATCTTTGATATTCTTGGAGTAGACGAGAGTGTCGTGCTCCACCATGTTGGCAAGCTGCTCTAGCC
AATACGCAAACCGCCTCTCCCCGCGCGTTGGCCGATTCATTAATGCAGCTGGCACGACAGGTTTCCCGAC
TGGAAAGCGGGCAGTGAGCGCAACGCAATTAATGTGAGTTAGCTCACTCATTAGGCACCCCAGGCTTTAC
ACTTTATGCTTCCGGCTCGTATGTTGTGTGGAATTGTGAGCGGATAACAATTTCACACAGGAAACAGCTA
TGACATGATTACG
